Addgene plasmid #72710: pLL3.7 shRNA against CRTC1
Purpose: Lentiviral expression of shRNA against CRTC1 (3rd generation)
Depositing lab: Freddy Jeanneteau. Depositing organization: Delegation INSERM Languedoc Roussillon. Publication: BDNF and glucocorticoids regulate corticotrophin-releasing hormone (CRH) homeostasis in the hypothalamus. Jeanneteau FD, Lambert WM, Ismaili N, Bath KG, Lee FS, Garabedian MJ, Chao MV. Proc Natl Acad Sci U S A. 2012 Jan 24;109(4):1305-10. doi: 10.1073/pnas.1114122109. Epub 2012 Jan 9. PubMed 22232675.
Backbone
  Vector backbone: pLL3.7
  Backbone manufacturer: Luk Parijs, Addgene Plasmid #11795
  Backbone size w/o insert (bp): 7649
  Vector type: Mammalian Expression, Lentiviral
Growth in bacteria
  Bacterial resistance: Ampicillin, 100 μg/mL
  Growth temperature: 37°C
  Growth strain: NEB Stable
  Copy number: Unknown
Gene/Insert
  Gene/Insert name: CRTC1
  gRNA/shRNA sequence: 5-CGAACAATCCGCGGAAATTTA-3
  Species: M. musculus (mouse), R. norvegicus (rat)
  Promoter: U6
  Tag / fusion protein: CMV-EGFP (C terminal on backbone)
  Cloning method: Unknown
  Sequencing primers: 5′ mU6-F (ATATCCCTTGGAGAAAAGCCTT); 3′ EGFP-N
Terms and licenses: Academic/Nonprofit Terms; Industry Terms: Not Available to Industry
How to cite: pLL3.7 shRNA against CRTC1 was a gift from Freddy Jeanneteau (Addgene plasmid # 72710 ; http://n2t.net/addgene:72710 ; RRID:Addgene_72710)
