[The description below was written by a language model from this plasmid's Addgene catalogue record.]
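Description:
pLL3.7 shRNA against CRTC1 is a third-generation lentiviral transfer plasmid built on the pLL3.7 (LentiLox 3.7) backbone, which is recorded as about 7.6 kb without insert. It is designed for RNA interference in mammalian cells. The plasmid is propagated in E. coli under ampicillin selection. The record lists a recombination-deficient growth strain, a common choice for lentiviral plasmids because their repeated LTR sequences can otherwise rearrange. No feature table accompanies the record, so the exact arrangement of LTRs, packaging signal and other viral elements is not documented here, and the copy number and cloning method are listed as unknown.

The payload is a short hairpin RNA targeting CRTC1 (CREB-regulated transcription coactivator 1), with the target species given as mouse and rat. The hairpin is transcribed from a U6 promoter, an RNA polymerase III promoter suited to producing short, defined transcripts that the cell processes into siRNA. The backbone also carries a separate CMV-driven EGFP cassette. The catalogue lists it in the tag field, but it acts as an independent fluorescent reporter rather than a fusion partner, allowing transfected or transduced cells to be identified by green fluorescence. No mammalian drug-selection marker is recorded.

When supplied with packaging and envelope functions in trans, the construct can be used to make lentiviral particles that deliver the shRNA and EGFP marker stably into dividing or non-dividing rodent cells. The associated publication concerns BDNF and glucocorticoid regulation of corticotrophin-releasing hormone in the hypothalamus. This suggests the plasmid was used for CRTC1 knockdown in that neuroendocrine context.
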