>Addgene plasmid #72710 | pLL3.7 shRNA against CRTC1 | addgene partial sequence | sequence record 136328 | EGFP-N 5'-CGTCGCCGTCCAGCTCGACCAG-3'
CTCGCCCTTGCTCACCATGGTGGCGACCGGTAGCGCTAGCGGATCTGACGGTTCACTAAACCAGCTCTGC
TTATATAGACCTCCCACCGTACACGCCTACCGCCCATTTGCGTCAATGGGGCGGAGTTGTTACGACATTT
TGGAAAGTCCCGTTGATTTTGGTGCCAAAACAAACTCCCATTGACGTCAATGGGGTGGAGACTTGGAAAT
CCCCGTGAGTCAAACCGCTATCCACGCCCATTGATGTACTGCCAAAACCGCATCACCATGGTAATAGCGA
TGACTAATACGTAGATGTACTGCCAAGTAGGAAAGTCCCATAAGGTCATGTACTGGGCATAATGCCAGGC
GGGCCATTTACCGTCATTGACGTCAATAGGGGGCGTACTTGGCATATGATACACTTGATGTACTGCCAAG
TGGGCAGTTTACCGTAAATACTCCACCCATTGACGTCAATGGAAAGTCCCTATTGGCGTTACTATGGGAA
CATACGTCATTATTGACGTCAATGGGCGGGGGTCGTTGGGCGGTCAGCCAGGCGGGCCATTTACCGTAAG
TTATGTAACGCGGAACTCCATATATGGGCTATGAACTAATGACCCCGTAATTGATTACTATTAATAACTA
ATGCATGGCGGTAATACGGTTATCCACGCGGCCGCTTAAGCTTGGAACCCTTAATATAACTTCGTATAAT
GTATGCTATACGAAGTTATTAGGTCCCTCGACCTGCTGGAATCTCGTGAAGCGAGCTTATCGATACCGTC
GACCTCGAGAATTCAAAAACGAACAATCCGCGGAAATTTAA
