>Addgene plasmid #72710 | pLL3.7 shRNA against CRTC1 | addgene partial sequence | sequence record 136329 | mU6-F 5'-ATATCCCTTGGAGAAAAGCCTT-3'
TTAAGTTCTCTTAATTTCCGCGGATTGTTCGTTTTTGAATTCTCGAGGTCGACGGTATCGATAAGCTCGC
TTCACGAGATTCCAGCAGGTCGAGGGACCTAATAACTTCGTATAGCATACATTATACGAAGTTATATTAA
GGGTTCCAAGCTTAAGCGGCCGCGTGGATAACCGTATTACCGCCATGCATTAGTTATTAATAGTAATCAA
TTACGGGGTCATTAGTTCATAGCCCATATATGGAGTTCCGCGTTACATAACTTACGGTAAATGGCCCGCC
TGGCTGACCGCCCAACGACCCCCGCCCATTGACGTCAATAATGACGTATGTTCCCATAGTAACGCCAATA
GGGACTTTCCATTGACGTCAATGGGTGGAGTATTTACGGTAAACTGCCCACTTGGCAGTACATCAAGTGT
ATCATATGCCAAGTACGCCCCCTATTGACGTCAATGACGGTAAATGGCCCGCCTGGCATTATGCCCAGTA
CATGACCTTATGGGACTTTCCTACTTGGCAGTACATCTACGTATTAGTCATCGCTATTACCATGGTGATG
CGGTTTTGGCAGTACATCAATGGGCGTGGATAGCGGTTTGACTCACGGGGATTTCCAAGTCTCCACCCCA
TTGACGTCAATGGGAGTTTGTTTTGGCACCAAAATCAACGGGACTTTCCAAAATGTCGTAACAACTCCGC
CCCATTGACGCAAATGGGCGGTAGGCGTGTACGGTGGGAGGTCT
